>Addgene plasmid #233423 | XZ387 (IVT) CMV-TO-T7-AVPR2-V2-ADAR2dd-hybridUTR3 | addgene full sequence | sequence record 466402 | Addgene NGS Result
TTGAGTACTCACCAGTCACAGAAAAGCATCTTACGGATGGCATGACAGTAAGAGAATTATGCAGTGCTGC
CATAACCATGAGTGATAACACTGCGGCCAACTTACTTCTGACAACGATCGGAGGACCGAAGGAGCTAACC
GCTTTTTTGCACAACATGGGGGATCATGTAACTCGCCTTGATCGTTGGGAACCGGAGCTGAATGAAGCCA
TACCAAACGACGAGCGTGACACCACGATGCCTGTAGCAATGGCAACAACGTTGCGCAAACTATTAACTGG
CGAACTACTTACTCTAGCTTCCCGGCAACAATTAATAGACTGGATGGAGGCGGATAAAGTTGCAGGACCA
CTTCTGCGCTCGGCCCTTCCGGCTGGCTGGTTTATTGCTGATAAATCTGGAGCCGGTGAGCGTGGGTCTC
GCGGTATCATTGCAGCACTGGGGCCAGATGGTAAGCCCTCCCGTATCGTAGTTATCTACACGACGGGGAG
TCAGGCAACTATGGATGAACGAAATAGACAGATCGCTGAGATAGGTGCCTCACTGATTAAGCATTGGTAA
CTGTCAGACCAAGTTTACTCATATATACTTTAGATTGATTTAAAACTTCATTTTTAATTTAAAAGGATCT
AGGTGAAGATCCTTTTTGATAATCTCATGACCAAAATCCCTTAACGTGAGTTTTCGTTCCACTGAGCGTC
AGACCCCGTAGAAAAGATCAAAGGATCTTCTTGAGATCCTTTTTTTCTGCGCGTAATCTGCTGCTTGCAA
ACAAAAAAACCACCGCTACCAGCGGTGGTTTGTTTGCCGGATCAAGAGCTACCAACTCTTTTTCCGAAGG
TAACTGGCTTCAGCAGAGCGCAGATACCAAATACTGTTCTTCTAGTGTAGCCGTAGTTAGGCCACCACTT
CAAGAACTCTGTAGCACCGCCTACATACCTCGCTCTGCTAATCCTGTTACCAGTGGCTGCTGCCAGTGGC
GATAAGTCGTGTCTTACCGGGTTGGACTCAAGACGATAGTTACCGGATAAGGCGCAGCGGTCGGGCTGAA
CGGGGGGTTCGTGCACACAGCCCAGCTTGGAGCGAACGACCTACACCGAACTGAGATACCTACAGCGTGA
GCTATGAGAAAGCGCCACGCTTCCCGAAGGGAGAAAGGCGGACAGGTATCCGGTAAGCGGCAGGGTCGGA
ACAGGAGAGCGCACGAGGGAGCTTCCAGGGGGAAACGCCTGGTATCTTTATAGTCCTGTCGGGTTTCGCC
ACCTCTGACTTGAGCGTCGATTTTTGTGATGCTCGTCAGGGGGGCGGAGCCTATGGAAAAACGCCAGCAA
CGCGGCCTTTTTACGGTTCCTGGCCTTTTGCTGGCCTTTTGCTCACATGTTCTTTCCTGCGTTATCCCCT
GATTCTGTGGATAACCGTATTACCGCCTTTGAGTGAGCTGATACCGCTCGCCGCAGCCGAACGACCGAGC
GCAGCGAGTCAGTGAGCGAGGAAGCGGAAGAGCGCCCAATACGCAAACCGCCTCTCCCCGCGCGTTGGCC
GATTCATTAATGCAGCTGGCACGACAGGTTTCCCGACTGGAAAGCGGGCAGTGAGCGCAACGCAATTAAT
GTGAGTTAGCTCACTCATTAGGCACCCCAGGCTTTACACTTTATGCTTCCGGCTCGTATGTTGTGTGGAA
TTGTGAGCGGATAACAATTTCACACAGGAAACAGCTATGACCATGATTACGCCAAGCTCTAGCTAGAGGT
CGACGGTATACAGACATGATAAGATACATTGATGAGTTTGGACAAACCACAACTAGAATGCAGTGAAAAA
AATGCTTTATTTGTGAAATTTGTGATGCTATTGCTTTATTTGTAACCATTATAAGCTGCAATAAACAAGT
TGGGGTGGGCGAAGAACTCCAGCATGAGATCCCCGCGCTGGAGGATCATCCAGCCGGCGTCCCGGAAAAC
GATTCCGAAGCCCAACCTTTCATAGAAGGCGGCGGTGGAATCGAAATCTCGTAGTACGTGCTATTCCTTT
GCCCTCGGACGAGTGCTGGGGCGTCGGTTTCCACTATCGGCGAGTACTTCTACACAGCCATCGGTCCAGA
CGGCCGCGCTTCTGCGGGCGATTTGTGTACGCCCGACAGTCCCGGCTCCGGATCGGACGATTGCGTCGCA
TCGACCCTGCGCCCAAGCTGCATCATCGAAATTGCCGTCAACCAAGCTCTGATAGAGTTGGTCAAGACCA
ATGCGGAGCATATACGCCCGGAGCCGCGGCGATCCTGCAAGCTCCGGATGCCTCCGCTCGAAGTAGCGCG
TCTGCTGCTCCATACAAGCCAACCACGGCCTCCAGAAGAAGATGTTGGCGACCTCGTATTGGGAATCCCC
GAACATCGCCTCGCTCCAGTCAATGACCGCTGTTATGCGGCCATTGTCCGTCAGGACATTGTTGGAGCCG
AAATCCGCGTGCACGAGGTGCCGGACTTCGGGGCAGTCCTCGGCCCAAAGCATCAGCTCATCGAGAGCCT
GCGCGACGGACGCACTGACGGTGTCGTCCATCACAGTTTGCCAGTGATACACATGGGGATCAGCAATCGC
GCATATGAAATCACGCCATGTAGTGTATTGACCGATTCCTTGCGGTCCGAATGGGCCGAACCCGCTCGTC
TGGCTAAGATCGGCCGCAGCGATCGCATCCATGGCCTCCGCGACCGGCTGCAGAACAGCGGGCAGTTCGG
TTTCAGGCAGGTCTTGCAACGTGACACCCTGTGCACGGCGGGAGATGCAATAGGTCAGGCTCTCGCTGAA
TTCCCCAATGTCAAGCACTTCCGGAATCGGGAGCGCGGCCGATGCAAAGTGCCGATAAACATAACGATCT
TTGTAGAAACCATCGGCGCAGCTATTTACCCGCAGGACATATCCACGCCCTCCTACATCGAAGCTGAAAG
CACGAGATTCTTCGCCCTCCGAGAGCTGCATCAGGTCGGAGACGCTGTCGAACTTTTCGATCAGAAACTT
CTCGACAGACGTCGCGGTGAGTTCAGGCTTTTTGGCCAAGGAAGTTCCTATACTTTCTAGAGAATAGGAA
CTTCGGAATAGGAACTTCTAGGTACGTGAACCATCACCCT
[91 nt withheld, positions 3121-3211]
G
[124 nt withheld, positions 3213-3336]
GGGGATACCCCCTAGAGCCCCAGCTGGTTCTTTCCGCCTCAGAAGCCATAGAGCCCACCGCATCCCCAGA
ACATCGATAGATCTCCATAGAGCCCACCGCATCCCCAGCATGCCTGCTATTGTCTTCCCAATCCTCCCCC
TTGCTGTCCTGCCCCACCCCACCCCCCAGAATAGAATGACACCTACTCAGACAATGCGATGCAATTTCCT
CATTTTATTAGGAAAGGACAGTGGGAGTGGCACCTTCCAGGGTCAAGGAAGGCACGGGGGAGGGGCAAAC
AACAGATGGCTGGCAACTAGAAGGCACAGTCGAGGCTGATCAGCGGGTTTAAACTCAATGATGATTATGA
TGATGGTCGACGGCGCTATTCAGATCCTCTTCTGAGATGAGTTTTTGTTCGGGCCCGCTAGCTCCAGGGT
GTGGCTGGCACGAAATTGACCAACCCTGGGGTTAGTATAGCTTAGTTAAACTTTCGTTTATTGCTAAAGG
TTAATCACTGCTGTTTCCCGTGGGGGTGTGGCTAGGCTAAGCGTTTTGAGCTGCATTGCTGCGTGCTTGG
GAGGTGTCTGGAACTAGCAGAGGTGGTGAGTGGGGCAGGTGGAGGTGGGAGCATACCTGGGACCCGAGGT
CGGGGGAGACTCGGGGTACCCAGGACGGGAAAGGGGCAGCTAGCATTGCGTGCATGCAGTACCAGCTCGA
GTCAGGGCGTGAGTGAGAACTGGTCCTGCTCGGTGGGCTTCTCCACCCAGGCCCCCAGCCCCGCCTTGAT
GAAGGCTGTGAACAGACGCGCCTTGGCGGCCTGGTACTCCTTTGCCGCCAGCTTGGACTCATGGTACACG
TTGGGTTTGGTAATCTTGGAGCGTAGTAAGTGGGAGGGAACCTTGCCGTGCACACGCATCCAGCGACAGT
ACAACGCGTGCTTACACAGGCGGGACGCGCGGCCCAGCTCATCCTTCCCAGTCGTGGCGTTGATGACCTC
AATAGCGGAGTCGCCTACCGTCCAGTTGACACTGAAGTTGGGGGCCTTCCCTGGCTGCCGTGCTTCTGCA
TTGCTGATGCCACTGAGCAAAGGCTTGTTGAGGGTGTAGAGAGGTGGCAGGTCCTCTATGTTGGAGATCC
GCTGGTACATGGCCCTGGAAAGGTGGTCCCCGTGGTAAAGGCTGCCCAGGATGATGCTCGAGAAGTAAAT
GGGCTCCACGAAAATGCTGAGCAGGGATCCCTGGATGCCCACCACGTTCCAGCGTGCAATCTTGTCACTG
CAGGACATGGTGAGCAGCCGCTCCCCTTGCAGCACCCCGTCCCACGCTTGGATGCTCGCATTGGAGCGCA
CTGGAATCGTCCCCTGACCAGACTCTATTTTGGTCCGTAGCTGTCCTCTTGCTTTACGATTTGGGTGTCT
ATCTGCTGGTTCTTCCAGGATTGGCTCATGTGGTGAGAAGATTCTGGCATCTCCACAGGGAGAGGTGCTG
ATGTACAGATGAAACTGGACATTCTCCTTCAGCCTAAACCCCCCTCGCTCTGATTTCTGAAAGATGGATC
TTTTTTGATCATCTTTGTTATTTAAGTAAAGCTCAAGTTGTGTATAAAGAAATCTGAGCAAGGATCTCCG
AGATATTATTTCTGCATGGCAGTCATTTAATGCAAGGCCACGATCACTCATGTATTCACCATTAATACAT
TTTGTTCCTGTAGAAACACTTATCACCTTGGCATCTTTAACATCTGTGCCTGTTGTCATGACGACTCCAG
CCAGCACTTTTCTGCGAGCGTGAGGGGAGGAGAAGTTGTCGGTCAGGTCACCAAACTTACCCAGGACCAG
GCGTGAGACAGCGTCAGCTAAAACCTGCGGTAAATGCAGCTGAAGACCCTCACTGGGAATAGGCTGGCGA
GATGGCGTTTGATCCAAGTGCAAAGCACCGGTACCCGATGAAGTGTCCTTGGCCAGGGAGGAGCTGGCGG
TGGTGCAGGACTCATCTTGGGGACCCAGGCTGGGTGGGGTGCGTCCACCGGTATCGATAGAAGAGGTGTC
TTTGGCCAGGGAACTGGAGGCGGTAGTGCAGGATTCGTCCTGTGGACCCAGGCTTGGGGGGGTCCTGCCC
CGGGCGCAACAGAGAAGACTCCGCAGCTCGGAGCTAACACTGGAGGAGAAAGAGGCGTAAATCCAAGGAT
TGGTACAGCTATTCAGTGAAGCGAGAAGCATGAGCAGAACGAATGGAGCACCTTCCAGGGGTGCTTCGGG
GTCCCAGGCCGCCCAGAGCTGCACCAAAAAAAACGGGGCCCAGCAAAGAACGTAAACGACGACGATGACC
AGTGTCATGCGTACGGTCTTAGCTACCGCAGCTGATACGTGGGCGCCTTCGCCTGGAGAGCCAGTCCTTC
GACCCCGTCTTCTTCCACCAGGGCGCTCGCTTGGCCCAGGAACCAAGGAGGCGTGTATTTCTCTGAATAT
CAGGACCTGGCATGCGGCGATCCCCAGGGTGGGAGCAACGAACACCATGAGAGCAATCCACGTCACGTAG
GTCCTTCTGCCCCATGGCTCAGCGAAGCAAGCCCAGCAATCGGTCACGCCAGATCCGCCCTCCACATTTC
TCTGTGCGAAAATAAACAACTGGGGCAAGCTCAGAAGCAGGGAAAAAGCCCACGCAACCAGAACTGGCCT
GTTCCAATGGGCTCCGGAACCGTGCCTATACGCCAGCATGGGGCGACAGATAGCCCTGTGTCTGTCCAAG
GTCATAGCAAGTATCATATATGAACTGGCATACATTCCCACCATCTGCAGGTATTTCACGGCCCGACACA
GTGCGTCTGGCCCCCGGAATCTATCGGTGGCTTTCCAAGCCAGTTGAGGGAGCACCTGAAACAGCGCCAC
GGCCAGGTCTGCAAGACAGAGATGGCCGATAAAGACATGAATAGGCGCCCAGTGGCCTCGGCGGCCTCGT
CGCGCCAGGGCGGCCAGCACCAGACCATTGCTCAACGCGACGGCAACGAAAACGATGGAGAGCAAGGCGA
GCTCCGCTCTTGCAAGAAGTGGGTCCCGGGTATCCAGAGGCCTCTCCTGTGAGCTGTTGGAGGGAAGACT
TGGAAGAGATGGATGTCCGGGCACGGCGCTTGTGGTAGAGGCCATGAGCATATCGATGCTGGCGTCATCA
TCGTCCTTGTAGTCGGCGAATACCAGGCAGAAGATGTAGCTCAGGGCGATGATCGTCTTCATGGTGGCGA
AGCTTTATCGTTCGTAAATGGTGAAAATTTTCAGAAAATTGCTTTTGCTTTAAAAGAAATGATTTAAATT
GCTGCAATAGAAGTAGAATGCTTGATTGCTTGAGATTCGTTTGTTTTGTATATGTTGTGTTGAGATTTGT
TATTTTTCTCCCTATAGTGAGTCGTATTAGCGGCCGCGGATCTCTAGCGAGCTTAAGTTTAAACGCTAGA
GTCCGGAGGCTGGATCGGTCCCGGTGTCTTCTATGGAGGTCAAAACAGCGTGGATGGCGTCTCCAGGCGA
TCTGACGGTTCACTAAACGAGCTCGTCGACGATCTCTATCACTGATAGGGAGATCTCTATCACTGATAGG
GAGAGCTCTGCTTATATAGACCTCCCACCGTACACGCCTACCGCCCATTTGCGTCAATGGGGCGGAGTTG
TTACGACATTTTGGAAAGTCCCGTTGATTTTGGTGCCAAAACAAACTCCCATTGACGTCAATGGGGTGGA
GACTTGGAAATCCCCGTGAGTCAAACCGCTATCCACGCCCATTGATGTACTGCCAAAACCGCATCACCAT
GGTAATAGCGATGACTAATACGTAGATGTACTGCCAAGTAGGAAAGTCCCATAAGGTCATGTACTGGGCA
TAATGCCAGGCGGGCCATTTACCGTCATTGACGTCAATAGGGGGCGTACTTGGCATATGATACACTTGAT
GTACTGCCAAGTGGGCAGTTTACCGTAAATACTCCACCCATTGACGTCAATGGAAAGTCCCTATTGGCGT
TACTATGGGAACATACGTCATTATTGACGTCAATGGGCGGGGGTCGTTGGGCGGTCAGCCAGGCGGGCCA
TTTACCGTAAGTTATGTAACGCGGAACTCCATATATGGGCTATGAACTAATGACCCCGTAATTGATTACT
ATTAATAACTAGTCAATAATCAATGTCAACGCGTATATCTGGCCCGTACGAAGCAGCGCAAAACGCCTAA
CCCTAAGCAGATTCTTCATGCAATTGTCGGTCAAGCCTTGCCTTGTTGTAGCTTAAATTTTGCTCGCGCA
CTACTCAGCGACCTCCAACACACAAGCAGGGAGCAGATACTGGCTTAACTATGCGGCATCAGAGCAGATT
GTACTGAGAGTGCACCATAGGGGATCGGGAGATCTCCCGATCCGTCGACGTCAGGTGGCACTTTTCGGGG
AAATGTGCGCGGAACCCCTATTTGTTTATTTTTCTAAATACATTCAAATATGTATCCGCTCATGAGACAA
TAACCCTGATAAATGCTTCAATAATATTGAAAAAGGAAGAGTATGAGTATTCAACATTTCCGTGTCGCCC
TTATTCCCTTTTTTGCGGCATTTTGCCTTCCTGTTTTTGCTCACCCAGAAACGCTGGTGAAAGTAAAAGA
TGCTGAAGATCAGTTGGGTGCACGAGTGGGTTACATCGAACTGGATCTCAACAGCGGTAAGATCCTTGAG
AGTTTTCGCCCCGAAGAACGTTTTCCAATGATGAGCACTTTTAAAGTTCTGCTATGTGGCGCGGTATTAT
CCCGTATTGACGCCGGGCAAGAGCAACTCGGTCGCCGCATACACTATTCTCAGAATGACTTGG
Features (pLannotate 1.2.2; 26 found; start..end, strand, type, name):
    731..1319    +  rep_origin     ori: high-copy-number ColE1/pMB1/pBR322/pUC origin of replication
   1502..1594    +  CDS            lacI (fragment): lac repressor; lacI; The lac repressor binds to the lac operator to inhibit transcription in E. coli. This inhibition can be relieved by adding lactose or isopropyl-β-D-thiogalactopyranoside (IPTG).
   1607..1628    +  protein_bind   CAP binding site: CAP binding activates transcription in the presence of cAMP. E. coli catabolite activator protein
   1643..1673    +  promoter       lac promoter: promoter for the E. coli lac operon
   1681..1697    +  protein_bind   lac operator: The lac repressor binds to the lac operator to inhibit transcription in E. coli. This inhibition can be relieved by adding lactose or isopropyl-β-D-thiogalactopyranoside (IPTG). lac repressor encoded by lacI
   1770..1891    -  polyA_signal   SV40 poly(A) signal: SV40 polyadenylation signal
   1886..2011    -  CDS            ble (fragment): BLE_KLEPN - Experimental evidence at protein level: Swiss-Prot protein existence level 1. Binding protein with a strong affinity to the bleomycin family of antibiotics. Binds to CL990; an antimitotic-antibiotic compound. From Klebsiella pneumoniae.
   2021..3043    -  CDS            HygR: aminoglycoside phosphotransferase from E. coli; aph(4)-Ia; confers resistance to hygromycin
   3051..3098    -  protein_bind   FRT: FLP-mediated recombination occurs in the 8-bp core sequence TCTAGAAA (Turan and Bode, 2011). FLP recombinase from the Saccharomyces cerevisiae 2μ plasmid
   3103..3336    -  rep_origin     f1 ori (fragment) (sequence partly withheld): f1 bacteriophage origin of replication; arrow indicates direction of (+) strand synthesis
   3357..3378    -  promoter       SV40 promoter (fragment): SV40 enhancer and early promoter
   3382..3405    -  polyA_signal   bGH poly(A) signal (fragment): bovine growth hormone polyadenylation signal
   3421..3645    -  polyA_signal   bGH poly(A) signal: bovine growth hormone polyadenylation signal
   4041..5249    -  CDS            Adarb1 (fragment): RED1_RAT - Also known as Red1. Experimental evidence at protein level: Swiss-Prot protein existence level 1. Catalyzes the hydrolytic deamination of adenosine to inosine in double-stranded RNA (dsRNA) referred to as A-to-I RNA editing. This may affect gene expression and function in a number of ways that include mRNA translation by changing codons and hence the amino acid sequence of proteins; pre-mRNA splicing by altering splice site recognition sequences; RNA stability by changing sequences involved in nuclease recognition; genetic stability in the case of RNA virus genomes by changing seque
   5355..6467    -  CDS            AVPR2: V2R_HUMAN - Also known as ADHR, DIR, DIR3, V2R. Experimental evidence at protein level: Swiss-Prot protein existence level 1. Receptor for arginine vasopressin. The activity of this receptor is mediated by G proteins which activate adenylate cyclase. Involved in renal water reabsorption. From Homo sapiens (Human).
   6480..6500    -  CDS            3xFLAG (fragment): three tandem FLAG® epitope tags
   6628..6664    -  ncRNA          PK1-TEV CVMV: Accession: RF01102 - 5'-leader pseudoknot of TEV/CVMV
   6707..6725    -  promoter       T7 promoter: promoter for bacteriophage T7 RNA polymerase
   6827..6860    -  promoter       TRE3GV promoter (fragment): 3rd-generation Tet-responsive promoter that can be activated by binding of Tet-On® 3G, optimized for retroviral and lentiviral vectors
   6868..6887    -  promoter       PLtetO-1 promoter (fragment): modified phage lambda PL promoter with tet operator sites (Lutz and Bujard, 1997)
   6889..6908    -  promoter       PLtetO-1 promoter (fragment): modified phage lambda PL promoter with tet operator sites (Lutz and Bujard, 1997)
   6910..7113    -  promoter       CMV promoter: human cytomegalovirus (CMV) immediate early promoter
   7114..7493    -  enhancer       CMV enhancer: human cytomegalovirus immediate early enhancer
   7643..7695    +  misc_feature   bom (fragment): basis of mobility region from pBR322
   7754..7858    +  promoter       AmpR promoter: bla
   7859..560     +  CDS            AmpR (across the origin): β-lactamase; bla; confers resistance to ampicillin, carbenicillin, and related antibiotics
