[The description below was written by a language model from this plasmid's Addgene catalogue record and pLannotate feature annotations shown in this document.]
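Description:
XZ387 (IVT) CMV-TO-T7-AVPR2-V2-ADAR2dd-hybridUTR3 is an 8.2 kb mammalian expression plasmid on a Flp-In backbone whose stated purpose is to serve as a template for in vitro transcription of mRNA encoding an AVPR2-V2-ADAR2dd fusion. It is maintained in E. coli at high copy through a ColE1/pUC-type origin with ampicillin selection (bla). The backbone also carries an FRT site placed directly upstream of a promoterless hygromycin resistance gene with an SV40 polyadenylation signal. This is the usual Flp-In arrangement, in which FLP-mediated integration into a genomic FRT landing pad activates HygR expression, so the plasmid could in principle also be used to make stable lines.

The payload is a synthetic receptor–editor fusion. The full human vasopressin V2 receptor (AVPR2) coding sequence, preceded by a short FLAG-type epitope fragment, is joined to the deaminase domain of ADAR2 carrying the E488Q and T501A substitutions. The "V2" element named between the two parts is not separately annotated in the feature table. ADAR2dd catalyses A-to-I editing of double-stranded RNA, and the associated work concerns post-transcriptional modular synthetic receptors, which suggests a design that links GPCR ligand sensing to RNA editing.

Upstream, a CMV enhancer/promoter with tet operator sites (the "TO" in the name) allows tetracycline-repressor-controlled expression in mammalian cells. A T7 promoter sits downstream of it and drives the in vitro transcription. A leader annotated as a TEV-type 5' pseudoknot follows the T7 promoter, and the "hybridUTR3" 3' UTR named in the title, which is unannotated, lies ahead of the bGH polyadenylation signal.
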