Addgene plasmid #233423: XZ387 (IVT) CMV-TO-T7-AVPR2-V2-ADAR2dd-hybridUTR3
Purpose: IVT template for AVPR2-V2-ADAR2dd(E488Q, T501A)
Depositing lab: Xiaojing Gao. Depositing organization: Stanford University. Publication: Post-transcriptional modular synthetic receptors. Zhang X, Mille-Fragoso LS, Kaseniit KE, Lee AP, Zhang M, Call CC, Hu Y, Xie Y, Gao XJ. Nat Chem Biol. 2025 Mar 28. doi: 10.1038/s41589-025-01872-w. PubMed 40155716.
Backbone
  Vector backbone: FLP-IN
  Vector type: Mammalian Expression
Growth in bacteria
  Bacterial resistance: Ampicillin, 100 μg/mL
  Growth temperature: 37°C
  Growth strain: DH5alpha
  Copy number: High Copy
Gene/Insert
  Gene/Insert name: T7-AVPR2-V2-ADAR2dd-hybridUTR3
  Species: Synthetic
  Mutation: E488Q, T501A on ADAR2dd
  Promoter: CMV
  Cloning method: Gibson Cloning
Terms and licenses: Academic/Nonprofit Terms; Industry Terms: Not Available to Industry
Depositor comments: https://benchling.com/s/seq-BwQ4kV5Tvc3HqCawxMXm?m=slm-dAjPQsnsjuA3q0hiRE5L for annotated sequence file. Please visit https://doi.org/10.1101/2024.05.03.592453 for bioRxiv preprint.
How to cite: XZ387 (IVT) CMV-TO-T7-AVPR2-V2-ADAR2dd-hybridUTR3 was a gift from Xiaojing Gao (Addgene plasmid # 233423 ; http://n2t.net/addgene:233423 ; RRID:Addgene_233423)
